>Addgene plasmid #231559 | pMVP-SEC24C | addgene full sequence | sequence record 459740 | Addgene NGS Result
AATGTAGTCTTATGCAATACTCTTGTAGTCTTGCAACATGGTAACGATGAGTTAGCAACATGCCTTACAA
GGAGAGAAAAAGCACCGTGCATGCCGATTGGTGGAAGTAAGGTGGTACGATCGTGCCTTATTAGGAAGGC
AACAGACGGGTCTGACATGGATTGGACGAACCACTGAATTGCCGCATTGCAGAGATATTGTATTTAAGTG
CCTAGCTCGATACATAAACGGGTCTCTCTGGTTAGACCAGATCTGAGCCTGGGAGCTCTCTGGCTAACTA
GGGAACCCACTGCTTAAGCCTCAATAAAGCTTGCCTTGAGTGCTTCAAGTAGTGTGTGCCCGTCTGTTGT
GTGACTCTGGTAACTAGAGATCCCTCAGACCCTTTTAGTCAGTGTGGAAAATCTCTAGCAGTGGCGCCCG
AACAGGGACTTGAAAGCGAAAGGGAAACCAGAGGAGCTCTCTCGACGCAGGACTCGGCTTGCTGAAGCGC
GCACGGCAAGAGGCGAGGGGCGGCGACTGGTGAGTACGCCAAAAATTTTGACTAGCGGAGGCTAGAAGGA
GAGAGATGGGTGCGAGAGCGTCAGTATTAAGCGGGGGAGAATTAGATCGCGATGGGAAAAAATTCGGTTA
AGGCCAGGGGGAAAGAAAAAATATAAATTAAAACATATAGTATGGGCAAGCAGGGAGCTAGAACGATTCG
CAGTTAATCCTGGCCTGTTAGAAACATCAGAAGGCTGTAGACAAATACTGGGACAGCTACAACCATCCCT
TCAGACAGGATCAGAAGAACTTAGATCATTATATAATACAGTAGCAACCCTCTATTGTGTGCATCAAAGG
ATAGAGATAAAAGACACCAAGGAAGCTTTAGACAAGATAGAGGAAGAGCAAAACAAAAGTAAGACCACCG
CACAGCAAGCGGCCGCTGATCTTCAGACCTGGAGGAGGAGATATGAGGGACAATTGGAGAAGTGAATTAT
ATAAATATAAAGTAGTAAAAATTGAACCATTAGGAGTAGCACCCACCAAGGCAAAGAGAAGAGTGGTGCA
GAGAGAAAAAAGAGCAGTGGGAATAGGAGCTTTGTTCCTTGGGTTCTTGGGAGCAGCAGGAAGCACTATG
GGCGCAGCGTCAATGACGCTGACGGTACAGGCCAGACAATTATTGTCTGGTATAGTGCAGCAGCAGAACA
ATTTGCTGAGGGCTATTGAGGCGCAACAGCATCTGTTGCAACTCACAGTCTGGGGCATCAAGCAGCTCCA
GGCAAGAATCCTGGCTGTGGAAAGATACCTAAAGGATCAACAGCTCCTGGGGATTTGGGGTTGCTCTGGA
AAACTCATTTGCACCACTGCTGTGCCTTGGAATGCTAGTTGGAGTAATAAATCTCTGGAACAGATTTGGA
ATCACACGACCTGGATGGAGTGGGACAGAGAAATTAACAATTACACAAGCTTAATACACTCCTTAATTGA
AGAATCGCAAAACCAGCAAGAAAAGAATGAACAAGAATTATTGGAATTAGATAAATGGGCAAGTTTGTGG
AATTGGTTTAACATAACAAATTGGCTGTGGTATATAAAATTATTCATAATGATAGTAGGAGGCTTGGTAG
GTTTAAGAATAGTTTTTGCTGTACTTTCTATAGTGAATAGAGTTAGGCAGGGATATTCACCATTATCGTT
TCAGACCCACCTCCCAACCCCGAGGGGACCCGACAGGCCCGAAGGAATAGAAGAAGAAGGTGGAGAGAGA
GACAGAGACAGATCCATTCGATTAGTGAACGGATCTCGACGGTATCGGTTAACTTTTAAAAGAAAAGGGG
GGATTGGGGGGTACAGTGCAGGGGAAAGAATAGTAGACATAATAGCAACAGACATACAAACTAAAGAATT
ACAAAAACAAATTACAAAAATTCAAAATTTTATCGATAAGCTTGTCTAGAGGATCCACTAGTCCAGTGTG
GTGGAATTCTGCAGATATCAACAAGTTTGTACAAAAAAGCAGGCTTACGATCTATACATTGAATCAATAT
TGGCAATTAGCCATATTAGTCATTGGTTATATAGCATAAATCAATATTGGCTATTGGCCATTGCATACGT
TGTATCTATATCATAATATGTACATTTATATTGGCTCATGTCCAATATGACCGCCATGTTGACATTGATT
ATTGACTAGTTATTAATAGTAATCAATTACGGGGTCATTAGTTCATAGCCCATATATGGAGTTCCGCGTT
ACATAACTTACGGTAAATGGCCCGCCTGGCTGACCGCCCAACGACCCCCGCCCATTGACGTCAATAATGA
CGTATGTTCCCATAGTAACGCCAATAGGGACTTTCCATTGACGTCAATGGGTGGAGTATTTACGGTAAAC
TGCCCACTTGGCAGTACATCAAGTGTATCATATGCCAAGTCCGCCCCCTATTGACGTCAATGACGGTAAA
TGGCCCGCCTGGCATTATGCCCAGTACATGACCTTACGGGACTTTCCTACTTGGCAGTACATCTACGTAT
TAGTCATCGCTATTACCATGGTGATGCGGTTTTGGCAGTACACCAATGGGCGTGGATAGCGGTTTGACTC
ACGGGGATTTCCAAGTCTCCACCCCATTGACGTCAATGGGAGTTTGTTTTGGCACCAAAATCAACGGGAC
TTTCCAAAATGTCGTAATAACCCCGCCCCGTTGACGCAAATGGGCGGTAGGCGTGTACGGTGGGAGGTCT
ATATAAGCAGAGCTCGTTTAGTGAACCGTCAGATCCGGCACCCAACTTTTCTATACAAAGTTGGCCAACA
TGAACGTCAACCAGTCAGTTCCACCTGTGCCACCATTTGGGCAGCCCCAGCCCATCTACCCAGGGTATCA
TCAGTCCAGCTATGGTGGGCAATCAGGGTCCACAGCCCCCGCCATTCCCTATGGAGCCTACAATGGCCCA
GTACCAGGCTATCAGCAAACACCTCCCCAAGGTATGTCAAGAGCCCCACCTTCCTCGGGAGCACCTCCAG
CCTCAACAGCACAGGCTCCTTGTGGCCAGGCTGCATATGGCCAGTTTGGCCAAGGAGATGTACAGAATGG
GCCAAGCTCCACTGTTCAGATGCAAAGGCTGCCTGGGTCTCAGCCATTTGGGTCCCCATTGGCACCTGTG
GGCAACCAGCCACCTGTGCTTCAGCCCTATGGCCCTCCCCCGACAAGTGCACAGGTGGCTACGCAGCTGT
CTGGAATGCAGATCAGCGGTGCTGTGGCCCCAGCCCCTCCTTCTTCAGGGCTGGGCTTTGGCCCACCAAC
ATCGCTGGCTTCAGCCTCAGGAAGTTTCCCTAACTCTGGTCTGTATGGCTCCTATCCTCAGGGCCAGGCT
CCTCCCCTTAGCCAGGCCCAAGGTCATCCTGGGATCCAGACTCCCCAGCGATCTGCCCCATCACAGGCCT
CCAGCTTCACACCCCCAGCTTCAGGGGGTCCTCGGCTGCCTTCGATGACTGGTCCACTCCTGCCTGGACA
GAGTTTTGGAGGGCCCTCAGTGAGCCAGCCCAACCATGTGTCTTCACCTCCTCAAGCTCTGCCCCCTGGC
ACCCAGATGACTGGGCCCCTGGGACCACTGCCACCTATGCACTCCCCGCAGCAGCCAGGCTATCAGCCCC
AACAAAATGGTTCCTTCGGACCAGCCCGGGGCCCTCAGTCTAATTATGGAGGCCCCTACCCAGCAGCACC
CACCTTTGGCAGTCAGCCTGGGCCTCCTCAGCCACTGCCTCCTAAGCGCCTGGACCCTGATGCCATCCCA
AGCCCTATTCAGGTCATTGAAGATGACAGGAACAACCGGGGTACAGAGCCATTTGTTACTGGAGTACGGG
GCCAGGTGCCACCCTTAGTCACTACCAACTTCCTGGTGAAAGACCAAGGGAATGCAAGTCCCCGATACAT
CCGATGTACATCCTATAATATCCCTTGCACATCTGACATGGCTAAGCAGGCTCAGGTGCCCCTGGCAGCA
GTCATCAAACCGCTGGCAAGGCTGCCCCCAGAGGAGGCTTCACCGTATGTTGTGGACCATGGGGAATCTG
GCCCTTTGCGCTGCAACCGCTGCAAAGCATACATGTGTCCCTTCATGCAGTTCATTGAAGGAGGGAGGCG
TTTCCAGTGCTGTTTTTGCAGCTGTATCAATGATGTTCCCCCCCAGTATTTTCAGCACCTGGATCATACC
GGCAAACGTGTGGATGCTTATGACCGCCCTGAGCTATCCCTGGGCTCTTATGAATTCTTGGCCACTGTAG
ATTACTGCAAGAACAATAAGTTCCCCAGCCCTCCTGCCTTTATCTTCATGATTGACGTCTCCTACAATGC
CATCAGGACTGGTCTTGTTAGGCTCCTCTGTGAGGAGCTCAAGTCACTGTTAGACTTTCTACCTAGGGAG
GGTGGGGCAGAAGAGTCAGCAATCCGCGTTGGCTTTGTCACCTACAATAAGGTGCTCCACTTCTATAATG
TGAAGAGCTCATTGGCCCAGCCACAGATGATGGTTGTGTCTGATGTGGCTGACATGTTTGTGCCACTGCT
GGATGGCTTCCTGGTCAACGTCAATGAGTCTCGGGCAGTTATCACCAGCTTATTGGATCAGATTCCAGAA
ATGTTTGCAGACACAAGGGAAACAGAGACAGTATTTGTACCAGTTATCCAGGCTGGAATGGAGGCTCTGA
AGGCTGCTGAGTGTGCAGGGAAGCTCTTTCTATTCCATACATCCCTGCCCATTGCAGAGGCCCCAGGGAA
ACTGAAGAACAGAGATGACAGGAAGCTGATCAATACAGACAAGGAGAAGACTCTGTTCCAGCCTCAGACA
GGTGCCTATCAGACCCTGGCCAAAGAGTGTGTGGCCCAAGGCTGCTGTGTAGATCTCTTTCTCTTCCCTA
ACCAGTATGTGGATGTGGCCACACTCTCTGTTGTGCCCCAGCTCACTGGTGGCTCTGTCTACAAATATGC
TTCCTTTCAGGTGGAGAACGACCAGGAGCGGTTCCTGAGTGACCTGCGTCGTGATGTCCAGAAGGTTGTT
GGCTTTGATGCTGTGATGCGGGTCCGGACAAGCACTGGTATCCGTGCTGTAGATTTCTTTGGAGCTTTCT
ACATGAGCAACACGACAGATGTGGAGCTGGCTGGGCTAGATGGGGACAAAACAGTGACTGTGGAGTTCAA
GCATGACGATCGGCTCAATGAAGAGAGCGGAGCTCTCCTGCAGTGTGCCCTGCTTTACACCAGCTGTGCA
GGGCAGCGTCGGCTCCGCATCCATAATCTGGCCCTGAACTGCTGCACCCAGCTGGCTGATCTATATCGAA
ACTGTGAGACTGACACGCTCATCAACTACATGGCCAAGTTTGCATATCGGGGAGTCCTGAATAGCCCTGT
GAAGGCTGTTCGTGACACGCTCATCACCCAGTGTGCCCAGATCCTGGCCTGTTACAGAAAGAACTGTGCT
AGCCCCTCCTCTGCAGGACAGTTGATCCTTCCTGAGTGCATGAAGCTACTCCCAGTTTACCTGAACTGTG
TGTTGAAGAGTGATGTCCTGCAGCCTGGAGCTGAAGTCACTACTGATGACCGTGCCTATGTCCGACAGCT
AGTTACCTCCATGGATGTGACTGAGACCAATGTCTTCTTCTACCCTCGGCTCTTACCTTTGACAAAGTCT
CCCGTTGAGAGTACTACCGAACCACCAGCAGTTCGAGCCTCTGAAGAGCGTCTAAGCAATGGGGATATAT
ATTTACTGGAGAATGGGCTCAACCTCTTCCTCTGGGTGGGAGCAAGCGTCCAACAGGGTGTTGTCCAGAG
CCTTTTCAGCGTCTCCTCCTTCAGTCAGATCACCAGTGGTTTGAGTGTTCTGCCAGTTCTGGATAATCCA
CTGTCCAAGAAGGTTCGAGGCCTCATTGATAGCTTACGGGCACAGAGATCCCGGTACATGAAGCTTACCG
TGGTGAAACAGGAAGACAAGATGGAGATGCTGTTCAAGCACTTCCTGGTGGAAGACAAGAGTCTGAGTGG
GGGAGCATCTTATGTGGACTTTCTCTGTCATATGCACAAGGAGATTCGGCAGCTACTGAGCTAAACAACT
TTGTATAATAAAGTTGGTGGCGGATCCGGTAAGCCTATCCCTAACCCTCTCCTCGGTCTCGATTCTACGT
AAGAATTCCTAGAGCTCGCTGATCAGCCTCGACTGTGCCTTCTAGTTGCCAGCCATCTGTTGTTTGCCCC
TCCCCCGTGCCTTCCTTGACCCTGGAAGGTGCCACTCCCACTGTCCTTTCCTAATAAAATGAGGAAATTG
CATCGCATTGTCTGAGTAGGTGTCATTCTATTCTGGGGGGTGGGGTGGGGCAGGACAGCAAGGGGGAGGA
TTGGGAAGAGAATAGCAGGCATGCTGGGGAGGTACCTGACCCAGCTTTCTTGTACAAAGTGGTTGATATC
CAGCACAGTGGCGGCCGCTCGAGTCTAGAGGTGGCGATGGTTCCGGTGTGGAAAGTCCCCAGGCTCCCCA
GCAGGCAGAAGTATGCAAAGCATGCATCTCAATTAGTCAGCAACCAGGTGTGGAAAGTCCCCAGGCTCCC
CAGCAGGCAGAAGTATGCAAAGCATGCATCTCAATTAGTCAGCAACCATAGTCCCGCCCCTAACTCCGCC
CATCCCGCCCCTAACTCCGCCCAGTTCCGCCCATTCTCCGCCCCATGGCTGACTAATTTTTTTTATTTAT
GCAGAGGCCGAGGCCGCCTCTGCCTCTGAGCTATTCCAGAAGTAGTGAGGAGGCTTTTTTGGAGGCCTAG
GCTTTTGCAAAAAGCTCCCGGGAGCTTGTATATCCATTTTCGGATCTGATCAGCACGTGTTGACAATTAA
TCATCGGCATAGTATATCGGCATAGTATAATACGACAAGGTGAGGAACTAAACCATGGCCAAGCCTTTGT
CTCAAGAAGAATCCACCCTCATTGAAAGAGCAACGGCTACAATCAACAGCATCCCCATCTCTGAAGACTA
CAGCGTCGCCAGCGCAGCTCTCTCTAGCGACGGCCGCATCTTCACTGGTGTCAATGTATATCATTTTACT
GGGGGACCTTGTGCAGAACTCGTGGTGCTGGGCACTGCTGCTGCTGCGGCAGCTGGCAACCTGACTTGTA
TCGTCGCGATCGGAAATGAGAACAGGGGCATCTTGAGCCCCTGCGGACGGTGCCGACAGGTGCTTCTCGA
TCTGCATCCTGGGATCAAAGCCATAGTGAAGGACAGTGATGGACAGCCGACGGCAGTTGGGATTCGTGAA
TTGCTGCCCTCTGGTTATGTGTGGGAGGGCTAAGCACAATTCGAGCTCGGTACCTTTAAGACCAATGACT
TACAAGGCAGCTGTAGATCTTAGCCACTTTTTAAAAGAAAAGGGGGGACTGGAAGGGCTAATTCACTCCC
AACGAAGACAAGATCTGCTTTTTGCTTGTACTGGGTCTCTCTGGTTAGACCAGATCTGAGCCTGGGAGCT
CTCTGGCTAACTAGGGAACCCACTGCTTAAGCCTCAATAAAGCTTGCCTTGAGTGCTTCAAGTAGTGTGT
GCCCGTCTGTTGTGTGACTCTGGTAACTAGAGATCCCTCAGACCCTTTTAGTCAGTGTGGAAAATCTCTA
GCAGTAGTAGTTCATGTCATCTTATTATTCAGTATTTATAACTTGCAAAGAAATGAATATCAGAGAGTGA
GAGGAACTTGTTTATTGCAGCTTATAATGGTTACAAATAAAGCAATAGCATCACAAATTTCACAAATAAA
GCATTTTTTTCACTGCATTCTAGTTGTGGTTTGTCCAAACTCATCAATGTATCTTATCATGTCTGGCTCT
AGCTATCCCGCCCCTAACTCCGCCCATCCCGCCCCTAACTCCGCCCAGTTCCGCCCATTCTCCGCCCCAT
GGCTGACTAATTTTTTTTATTTATGCAGAGGCCGAGGCCGCCTCGGCCTCTGAGCTATTCCAGAAGTAGT
GAGGAGGCTTTTTTGGAGGCCTAGGGACGTACCCAATTCGCCCTATAGTGAGTCGTATTACGCGCGCTCA
CTGGCCGTCGTTTTACAACGTCGTGACTGGGAAAACCCTGGCGTTACCCAACTTAATCGCCTTGCAGCAC
ATCCCCCTTTCGCCAGCTGGCGTAATAGCGAAGAGGCCCGCACCGATCGCCCTTCCCAACAGTTGCGCAG
CCTGAATGGCGAATGGG
[124 nt withheld, positions 8208-8331]
C
[91 nt withheld, positions 8333-8423]
A
[49 nt withheld, positions 8425-8473]
CCTTTGACGTTGGAGTCCACGTTCTTT
[37 nt withheld, positions 8501-8537]
ACCCTATCTCGGTCTATTCTTTTGATTTATAAGGGATTTTGCCGATTTCGGCCTATTGGTTAAAAAATGA
GCTGATTTAACAAAAATTTAACGCGAATTTTAACAAAATATTAACGCTTACAATTTAGGTGGCACTTTTC
GGGGAAATGTGCGCGGAACCCCTATTTGTTTATTTTTCTAAATACATTCAAATATGTATCCGCTCATGAG
ACAATAACCCTGATAAATGCTTCAATAATATTGAAAAAGGAAGAGTATGAGTATTCAACATTTCCGTGTC
GCCCTTATTCCCTTTTTTGCGGCATTTTGCCTTCCTGTTTTTGCTCACCCAGAAACGCTGGTGAAAGTAA
AAGATGCTGAAGATCAGTTGGGTGCACGAGTGGGTTACATCGAACTGGATCTCAACAGCGGTAAGATCCT
TGAGAGTTTTCGCCCCGAAGAACGTTTTCCAATGATGAGCACTTTTAAAGTTCTGCTATGTGGCGCGGTA
TTATCCCGTATTGACGCCGGGCAAGAGCAACTCGGTCGCCGCATACACTATTCTCAGAATGACTTGGTTG
AGTACTCACCAGTCACAGAAAAGCATCTTACGGATGGCATGACAGTAAGAGAATTATGCAGTGCTGCCAT
AACCATGAGTGATAACACTGCGGCCAACTTACTTCTGACAACGATCGGAGGACCGAAGGAGCTAACCGCT
TTTTTGCACAACATGGGGGATCATGTAACTCGCCTTGATCGTTGGGAACCGGAGCTGAATGAAGCCATAC
CAAACGACGAGCGTGACACCACGATGCCTGTAGCAATGGCAACAACGTTGCGCAAACTATTAACTGGCGA
ACTACTTACTCTAGCTTCCCGGCAACAATTAATAGACTGGATGGAGGCGGATAAAGTTGCAGGACCACTT
CTGCGCTCGGCCCTTCCGGCTGGCTGGTTTATTGCTGATAAATCTGGAGCCGGTGAGCGTGGGTCTCGCG
GTATCATTGCAGCACTGGGGCCAGATGGTAAGCCCTCCCGTATCGTAGTTATCTACACGACGGGGAGTCA
GGCAACTATGGATGAACGAAATAGACAGATCGCTGAGATAGGTGCCTCACTGATTAAGCATTGGTAACTG
TCAGACCAAGTTTACTCATATATACTTTAGATTGATTTAAAACTTCATTTTTAATTTAAAAGGATCTAGG
TGAAGATCCTTTTTGATAATCTCATGACCAAAATCCCTTAACGTGAGTTTTCGTTCCACTGAGCGTCAGA
CCCCGTAGAAAAGATCAAAGGATCTTCTTGAGATCCTTTTTTTCTGCGCGTAATCTGCTGCTTGCAAACA
AAAAAACCACCGCTACCAGCGGTGGTTTGTTTGCCGGATCAAGAGCTACCAACTCTTTTTCCGAAGGTAA
CTGGCTTCAGCAGAGCGCAGATACCAAATACTGTTCTTCTAGTGTAGCCGTAGTTAGGCCACCACTTCAA
GAACTCTGTAGCACCGCCTACATACCTCGCTCTGCTAATCCTGTTACCAGTGGCTGCTGCCAGTGGCGAT
AAGTCGTGTCTTACCGGGTTGGACTCAAGACGATAGTTACCGGATAAGGCGCAGCGGTCGGGCTGAACGG
GGGGTTCGTGCACACAGCCCAGCTTGGAGCGAACGACCTACACCGAACTGAGATACCTACAGCGTGAGCT
ATGAGAAAGCGCCACGCTTCCCGAAGGGAGAAAGGCGGACAGGTATCCGGTAAGCGGCAGGGTCGGAACA
GGAGAGCGCACGAGGGAGCTTCCAGGGGGAAACGCCTGGTATCTTTATAGTCCTGCCGGGTTTCGCCACC
TCTGACTTGAGCGTCGATTTTTGTGATGCTCGTCAGGGGGGCGGAGCCTATGGAAAAACGCCAGCAACGC
GGCCTTTTTACGGTTCCTGGCCTTTTGCTGGCCTTTTGCTCACATGTTCTTTCCTGCGTTATCCCCTGAT
TCTGTGGATAACCGTATTACCGCCTTTGAGTGAGCTGATACCGCTCGCCGCAGCCGAACGACCGAGCGCA
GCGAGTCAGTGAGCGAGGAAGCGGAAGAGCGCCCAATACGCAAACCGCCTCTCCCCGCGCGTTGGCCGAT
TCATTAATGCAGCTGGCACGACAGGTTTCCCGACTGGAAAGCGGGCAGTGAGCGCAACGCAATTAATGTG
AGTTAGCTCACTCATTAGGCACCCCAGGCTTTACACTTTATGCTTCCGGCTCGTATGTTGTGTGGAATTG
TGAGCGGATAACAATTTCACACAGGAAACAGCTATGACCATGATTACGCCAAGCGCGCAATTAACCCTCA
CTAAAGGGAACAAAAGCTGGAGCTGCAAGCTT
Features (pLannotate 1.2.2; 34 found; start..end, strand, type, name):
      3..229     +  promoter       RSV promoter: Rous sarcoma virus enhancer/promoter
    230..410     +  LTR            5' LTR (truncated): truncated 5' long terminal repeat (LTR) from HIV-1
    457..582     +  misc_feature   HIV-1 Ψ: packaging signal of human immunodeficiency virus type 1
    566..929     +  CDS            HIV-1 gag (fragment): gag protein from human immunodeficiency virus 1; gag
   1075..1308    +  misc_feature   RRE: The Rev response element (RRE) of HIV-1 allows for Rev-dependent mRNA export from the nucleus to the cytoplasm.
   1685..1785    +  CDS            Rev (fragment): human immunodeficiency virus 1 (HIV-1) Rev protein; rev; enhances nuclear export of unspliced and incompletely spliced viral mRNAs
   1804..1921    +  misc_feature   cPPT/CTS: central polypurine tract and central termination sequence of HIV-1
   1981..2005    +  protein_bind   attB1: mutant version of attB; recombination site for the Gateway® BP reaction BP Clonase™
   2161..2540    +  enhancer       CMV enhancer: human cytomegalovirus immediate early enhancer
   2542..2741    +  promoter       CMV promoter: human cytomegalovirus (CMV) immediate early promoter
   2773..2793    -  protein_bind   attB4: mutant version of attB; core recombination site for the Gateway® BP reaction BP Clonase™
   2800..6081    +  CDS            SEC24C: SC24C_HUMAN - Also known as KIAA0079 From Homo sapiens (Human).
   6086..6106    +  protein_bind   attB3: mutant version of attB; core recombination site for the Gateway® BP reaction BP Clonase™
   6118..6159    +  CDS            V5 tag: epitope tag from simian virus 5
   6193..6304    +  polyA_signal   bGH poly(A) signal: bovine growth hormone polyadenylation signal
   6409..6433    -  protein_bind   attB2: mutant version of attB; recombination site for the Gateway® BP reaction BP Clonase™
   6485..6801    +  promoter       SV40 promoter: SV40 enhancer and early promoter
   6849..6896    +  promoter       EM7 promoter: synthetic bacterial promoter&nbsp
   6915..7313    +  CDS            BSD: blasticidin S deaminase; Aspergillus terreus BSD; confers resistance to blasticidin
   7330..7398    +  CDS            nef (fragment): NEF_HV1Z2 - Experimental evidence at protein level: Swiss-Prot protein existence level 1. Extracellular Nef protein targets CD4(+) T-lymphocytes for apoptosis by interacting with CXCR4 surface receptors. From Human immunodeficiency virus type 1 group M subtype D (isolate Z2/CDC-Z34) (HIV-1).
   7400..7633    +  LTR            3' LTR (ΔU3): self-inactivating 3' long terminal repeat (LTR) from HIV-1
   7705..7826    +  polyA_signal   SV40 poly(A) signal: SV40 polyadenylation signal
   7866..8001    +  rep_origin     SV40 ori: SV40 origin of replication
   8022..8040    -  promoter       T7 promoter: promoter for bacteriophage T7 RNA polymerase
   8048..8203    +  CDS            lacZα (fragment): LacZα fragment of β-galactosidase; lacZ fragment
   8208..8636    +  rep_origin     f1 ori (sequence partly withheld): f1 bacteriophage origin of replication; arrow indicates direction of (+) strand synthesis
   8689..8793    +  promoter       AmpR promoter: bla
   8794..9654    +  CDS            AmpR: β-lactamase; bla; confers resistance to ampicillin, carbenicillin, and related antibiotics
   9825..10413   +  rep_origin     ori: high-copy-number ColE1/pMB1/pBR322/pUC origin of replication
  10596..10688   +  CDS            lacI (fragment): lac repressor; lacI; The lac repressor binds to the lac operator to inhibit transcription in E. coli. This inhibition can be relieved by adding lactose or isopropyl-β-D-thiogalactopyranoside (IPTG).
  10701..10722   +  protein_bind   CAP binding site: CAP binding activates transcription in the presence of cAMP. E. coli catabolite activator protein
  10737..10767   +  promoter       lac promoter: promoter for the E. coli lac operon
  10771..10793   +  protein_bind   lac operator (fragment): The lac repressor binds to the lac operator to inhibit transcription in E. coli. This inhibition can be relieved by adding lactose or isopropyl-β-D-thiogalactopyranoside (IPTG). lac repressor encoded by lacI
  10836..10854   +  promoter       T3 promoter: promoter for bacteriophage T3 RNA polymerase
