[The description below was written by a language model from this plasmid's Addgene catalogue record and pLannotate feature annotations shown in this document.]
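Description:
pMVP-SEC24C is a third-generation-style, self-inactivating HIV-1 lentiviral vector for expressing human SEC24C in mammalian cells, built on the pMVP backbone by multisite Gateway recombination. It is propagated in E. coli as a high-copy plasmid through a ColE1/pUC-type origin with ampicillin resistance (AmpR), and it also carries an f1 ori and an SV40 origin. The viral portion consists of an RSV promoter driving a truncated 5' LTR, the Ψ packaging signal with a gag fragment, the RRE for Rev-dependent export of the genomic RNA, the cPPT/CTS, and a ΔU3 3' LTR followed by an SV40 poly(A) signal. Together these allow the genome to be packaged when helper functions are supplied in trans, while leaving the integrated provirus without LTR promoter activity.

The payload sits between attB1 and attB2. A CMV enhancer/promoter module, the SEC24C coding sequence and a V5 tag plus bGH poly(A) module are joined through attB4 and attB3 junctions, reflecting the modular assembly. The catalogue lists a C-terminal V5 tag but also describes the cDNA as "closed", a term that usually denotes a retained stop codon. Whether the V5 epitope is actually translated is therefore not clear from the record. The synthesized cDNA is wild type at the protein level but carries silent changes at the G67 and A115 codons that destroy the PAMs for two SEC24C guide RNAs, making it resistant to Cas9 cutting. Downstream, SV40 and EM7 promoters drive blasticidin S deaminase for selection of transduced cells. The design suits rescue or re-expression experiments in SEC24C-knockout cells, and the associated work concerns immunotherapy resistance in melanoma.
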