Addgene plasmid #231559: pMVP-SEC24C
Purpose: pMVP expression vector for human SEC24C (wild type, closed, resistant to sgSEC24C #1 and #2) (Blasticidin selection marker)
Depositing lab: Rizwan Haq. Depositing organization: Dana-Farber Cancer Institute. Publication: Genomic mediators of acquired resistance to immunotherapy in metastatic melanoma. Schiantarelli J, Benamar M, Park J, Sax HE, Oliveira G, Bosma-Moody A, Campbell KM, Liu D, Johnson DB, Rodig S, Wu CJ, Hodi FS, Ribas A, Van Allen E, Haq R. Cancer Cell. 2025 Feb 10;43(2):308-316.e6. doi: 10.1016/j.ccell.2025.01.009. PubMed 39933900.
Backbone
  Vector backbone: pMVP
  Backbone size w/o insert (bp): 7594
  Vector type: Mammalian Expression, Lentiviral
  Selectable markers: Blasticidin
Growth in bacteria
  Bacterial resistance: Ampicillin, 100 μg/mL
  Growth temperature: 37°C
  Growth strain: NEB Stable
  Copy number: High Copy
Gene/Insert
  Gene/Insert name: SEC24C
  Species: H. sapiens (human)
  Insert size (bp): 3285
  Mutation: silent PAM mutations (G67 (GGG>GGA) and A115 (GCC>GCA))
  Entrez Gene: SEC24C
  Promoter: CMV
  Tag / fusion protein: V5 (C terminal on insert)
  Cloning method: Gateway Cloning
  Sequencing primers: 5′ CMV Promoter (Forward); 3′ BGH (Reverse)
Terms and licenses: Academic/Nonprofit Terms; Industry Terms: Not Available to Industry
Depositor comments: SEC24C cDNA synthesized by TWIST Bioscience; closed, PAM mutation (silent mutations of G67 (GGG>GGA) and A115 (GCC>GCA)) and therefore resistant to sgSEC24C #1 (AAGAGCCCCACCTTCCTCGG) and #2 (CTGTGGGCAACCAGCCACCT))
How to cite: pMVP-SEC24C was a gift from Rizwan Haq (Addgene plasmid # 231559 ; http://n2t.net/addgene:231559 ; RRID:Addgene_231559)
